>Addgene plasmid #219645 | pSEED-Dendra2 | addgene full sequence | sequence record 449870 | Addgene NGS Result
GAGATACCTACAGCGTGAGCTATGAGAAAGCGCCACGCTTCCCGAAGGGAGAAAGGCGGACAGGTATCCG
GTAAGCGGCAGGGTCGGAACAGGAGAGCGCACGAGGGAGCTTCCAGGGGGAAACGCCTGGTATCTTTATA
GTCCTGTCGGGTTTCGCCACCTCTGACTTGAGCGTCGATTTTTGTGATGCTCGTCAGGGGGGCGGAGCCT
ATGGAAAAACGCCAGCAACGCGGCCTTTTTACGGTTCCTGGCCTTTTGCTGGCCTTTTGCTCACATGTTC
TTTCCTGCGTTATCCCCTGATTCTGTGGATAACCGTATTACCGCCTTTGAGTGAGCTGATACCGCTCGCC
GCAGCCGAACGACCGAGCGCAGCGAGTCAGTGAGCGAGGAAGCGGAAGAGCGCCCAATACGCAAACCGCC
TCTCCCCGCGCGTTGGCCGATTCATTAATGCAGCTGGCACGACAGGTTTCCCGACTGGAAAGCGGGCAGT
GAGCGCAACGCAATTAATGTGAGTTAGCTCACTCATTAGGCACCCCAGGCTTTACACTTTATGCTTCCGG
CTCGTATGTTGTGTGGAATTGTGAGCGGATAACAATTTCACACAGGAAACAGCTATGACCATGATTACGC
CAGAGCTCACGCGTACCGGTCTCGAGGAATTCCGTCTCGGCTCTATGAACACCCCGGGAATTAACCTGAT
CAAGGAGGACATGCGCGTGAAGGTGCACATGGAGGGCAACGTGAACGGCCACGCCTTCGTGATCGAGGGC
GAGGGCAAGGGCAAGACCTACGAGGGCACCCAGACCGCCAACCTGACCGTGAAGGAGGGCGCCCCCCTGC
CCTTCAGCTACGACATCCTGACCACCGCCGTGCACTACGGCAACCGGGTGTTCACCAAGTACCCCGAGGA
CATCCCCGACTACTTCAAGCAGAGCTTCCCCGAGGGCTACAGCTGGGAGCGCACCATGACCTTCGAGGAC
AAGGGCATCTGCACCATCCGCAGCGACATCAGCCTGGAGGGCGACTGCTTCTTCCAGAACGTGCGCTTCA
AGGGCACCAACTTCCCCCCCAACGGCCCCGTGATGCAGAAGAAGACCCTGAAGTGGGAGCCCAGCACCGA
GAAGCTGCACGTGCGCGACGGCCTGCTGGTGGGCAACATCAACATGGCCCTGCTGCTGGAGGGCCCTAGG
TAGCCGCGTTGTTATGATCGTACTACGCTAGCGTAGTACGATCATAACAACGCGGGTAGTACGATCATAA
CAACGCGGGGATCTAATTCAATTAGAGACTAATTCAATTAGAGCTAATTCAATTAGGATCCAAGCTTATC
GATTTCGAACCCTCGACCGCCGGAGTATAAATAGAGGCGCTTCGTCTACGGAGCGACAATTCAATTCAAA
CAAGCAAAGTGAACACGTCGCTAAGCGAAAGCTAAGCAAATAAACAAGCGCAGCTGAACAAGCTAAACAA
TCGGCTCGAAGCCGGTCGCCACCATGGCCTCCTCCGAGGACGTCATCAAGGAGTTCATGCGCTTCAAGGT
GCGCATGGAGGGCTCCGTGAACGGCCACGAGTTCGAGATCGAGGGCGAGGGCGAGGGCCGCCCCTACGAG
GGCACCCAGACCGCCAAGCTGAAGGTGACCAAGGGCGGCCCCCTGCCCTTCGCCTGGGACATCCTGTCCC
CCCAGTTCCAGTACGGCTCCAAGGTGTACGTGAAGCACCCCGCCGACATCCCCGACTACAAGAAGCTGTC
CTTCCCCGAGGGCTTCAAGTGGGAGCGCGTGATGAACTTCGAGGACGGCGGCGTGGTGACCGTGACCCAG
GACTCCTCCCTCCAGGACGGCTCCTTCATCTACAAGGTGAAGTTCATCGGCGTGAACTTCCCCTCCGACG
GCCCCGTAATGCAGAAGAAGACTATGGGCTGGGAGGCGTCCACCGAGCGCCTGTACCCCCGCGACGGCGT
GCTGAAGGGCGAGATCCACAAGGCCCTGAAGCTGAAGGACGGCGGCCACTACCTGGTGGAGTTCAAGTCC
ATCTACATGGCCAAGAAGCCCGTGCAGCTGCCCGGCTACTACTACGTGGACTCCAAGCTGGACATCACCT
CCCACAACGAGGACTACACCATCGTGGAGCAGTACGAGCGCGCCGAGGGCCGCCACCACCTGTTCCTGTA
GCGGCCGCGACTCTAGATCATAATCAGCCATACCACATTTGTAGAGGTTTTACTTGCTTTAAAAAACCTC
CCACACCTCCCCCTGAACCTGAAACATAAAATGAATGCAATTGTTGTTGTTAACTTGTTTATTGCAGCTT
ATAATGGTTACAAATAAAGCAATAGCATCACAAATTTCACAAATAAAGCATTTTTTTCACTGCATTCTAG
TTGTGGTTTGTCCAAACTCATCAATGTATCTTACCGCTGGTACTGTATGGATGTACCCGCTGGTACTGTA
TGGATGTACGTCGACGTACATCCATACAGTACCAGCGGACTAGTGCCCTACGAGGGCACCCAGACCGCCA
ACCTGACCGTGAAGGAGGGCGCCCCCCTGCCCTTCAGCTACGACATCCTGACCACCGCCGTGCACTACGG
CAACCGGGTGTTCACCAAGTACCCCGAGGACATCCCCGACTACTTCAAGCAGAGCTTCCCCGAGGGCTAC
AGCTGGGAGCGCACCATGACCTTCGAGGACAAGGGCATCTGCACCATCCGCAGCGACATCAGCCTGGAGG
GCGACTGCTTCTTCCAGAACGTGCGCTTCAAGGGCACCAACTTCCCCCCCAACGGCCCCGTGATGCAGAA
GAAGACCCTGAAGTGGGAGCCCAGCACCGAGAAGCTGCACGTGCGCGACGGCCTGCTGGTGGGCAACATC
AACATGGCCCTGCTGCTGGAGGGCGGCGGCCACTACCTGTGCGACTTCAAGACCACCTACAAGGCCAAGA
AGGTGGTGCAGCTGCCCGACGCCCACTTCGTGGACCACCGCATCGAGATCCTGGGCAACGACAGCGACTA
CAACAAGGTGAAGCTGTACGAGCACGCCGTGGCCCGCTACAGCCCCCTGCCCAGCCAGGTGTGGTCCGGC
GAGACGTCCGGCGCCGCATGCCTTAAGAGATCTGGTACCTGGTGCACTCTCAGTACAATCTGCTCTGATG
CCGCATAGTTAAGCCAGCCCCGACACCCGCCAACACCCGCTGACGCGCCCTGACGGGCTTGTCTGCTCCC
GGCATCCGCTTACAGACAAGCTGTGACCGTCTCCGGGAGCTGCATGTGTCAGAGGTTTTCACCGTCATCA
CCGAAACGCGCGAGACGAAAGGGCCTCGTGATACGCCTATTTTTATAGGTTAATGTCATGATAATAATGG
TTTCTTAGACGTCAGGTGGCACTTTTCGGGGAAATGTGCGCGGAACCCCTATTTGTTTATTTTTCTAAAT
ACATTCAAATATGTATCCGCTCATGAGACAATAACCCTGATAAATGCTTCAATAATATTGAAAAAGGAAG
AGTATGAGTATTCAACATTTCCGTGTCGCCCTTATTCCCTTTTTTGCGGCATTTTGCCTTCCTGTTTTTG
CTCACCCAGAAACGCTGGTGAAAGTAAAAGATGCTGAAGATCAGTTGGGTGCACGAGTGGGTTACATCGA
ACTGGATCTCAACAGCGGTAAGATCCTTGAGAGTTTTCGCCCCGAAGAACGTTTTCCAATGATGAGCACT
TTTAAAGTTCTGCTATGTGGCGCGGTATTATCCCGTATTGACGCCGGGCAAGAGCAACTCGGTCGCCGCA
TACACTATTCTCAGAATGACTTGGTTGAGTACTCACCAGTCACAGAAAAGCATCTTACGGATGGCATGAC
AGTAAGAGAATTATGCAGTGCTGCCATAACCATGAGTGATAACACTGCGGCCAACTTACTTCTGACAACG
ATCGGAGGACCGAAGGAGCTAACCGCTTTTTTGCACAACATGGGGGATCATGTAACTCGCCTTGATCGTT
GGGAACCGGAGCTGAATGAAGCCATACCAAACGACGAGCGTGACACCACGATGCCTGTAGCAATGGCAAC
AACGTTGCGCAAACTATTAACTGGCGAACTACTTACTCTAGCTTCCCGGCAACAATTAATAGACTGGATG
GAGGCGGATAAAGTTGCAGGACCACTTCTGCGCTCGGCCCTTCCGGCTGGCTGGTTTATTGCTGATAAAT
CTGGAGCCGGTGAGCGTGGGTCTCGCGGTATCATTGCAGCACTGGGGCCAGATGGTAAGCCCTCCCGTAT
CGTAGTTATCTACACGACGGGGAGTCAGGCAACTATGGATGAACGAAATAGACAGATCGCTGAGATAGGT
GCCTCACTGATTAAGCATTGGTAACTGTCAGACCAAGTTTACTCATATATACTTTAGATTGATTTAAAAC
TTCATTTTTAATTTAAAAGGATCTAGGTGAAGATCCTTTTTGATAATCTCATGACCAAAATCCCTTAACG
TGAGTTTTCGTTCCACTGAGCGTCAGACCCCGTAGAAAAGATCAAAGGATCTTCTTGAGATCCTTTTTTT
CTGCGCGTAATCTGCTGCTTGCAAACAAAAAAACCACCGCTACCAGCGGTGGTTTGTTTGCCGGATCAAG
AGCTACCAACTCTTTTTCCGAAGGTAACTGGCTTCAGCAGAGCGCAGATACCAAATACTGTTCTTCTAGT
GTAGCCGTAGTTAGGCCACCACTTCAAGAACTCTGTAGCACCGCCTACATACCTCGCTCTGCTAATCCTG
TTACCAGTGGCTGCTGCCAGTGGCGATAAGTCGTGTCTTACCGGGTTGGACTCAAGACGATAGTTACCGG
ATAAGGCGCAGCGGTCGGGCTGAACGGGGGGTTCGTGCACACAGCCCAGCTTGGAGCGAACGACCTACAC
CGAACT
Features (pLannotate 1.2.2; 15 found; start..end, strand, type, name):
    400..492     +  CDS            lacI (fragment): lac repressor; lacI; The lac repressor binds to the lac operator to inhibit transcription in E. coli. This inhibition can be relieved by adding lactose or isopropyl-β-D-thiogalactopyranoside (IPTG).
    505..526     +  protein_bind   CAP binding site: CAP binding activates transcription in the presence of cAMP. E. coli catabolite activator protein
    541..571     +  promoter       lac promoter: promoter for the E. coli lac operon
    579..595     +  protein_bind   lac operator: The lac repressor binds to the lac operator to inhibit transcription in E. coli. This inhibition can be relieved by adding lactose or isopropyl-β-D-thiogalactopyranoside (IPTG). lac repressor encoded by lacI
    675..1184    +  CDS            Dendra2 (fragment): Dendra2 is a photoconvertible green fluorescent protein published in 2006, derived from Dendronephthya sp.. It has high acid sensitivity.
   1350..1472    +  promoter       hsp70 promoter (fragment): Drosophila melanogaster hsp70Bb promoter
   1494..2168    +  CDS            DsRed-Express: DsRed-Express is a basic (constitutively fluorescent) orange fluorescent protein published in 2002, derived from Discosoma sp.. It is reported to be a rapidly-maturing tetramer with low acid sensitivity.
   2186..2269    +  CDS            large T antigen (fragment): large T antigen from SV40 (simian virus 40)
   2292..2413    +  polyA_signal   SV40 poly(A) signal: SV40 polyadenylation signal
   2496..3074    +  CDS            Dendra (fragment): Dendra is a photoconvertible red fluorescent protein published in 2006, derived from Dendronephthya sp.. It has high acid sensitivity.
   3120..3167    -  misc_feature   bom (fragment): basis of mobility region from pBR322
   3269..3304    -  CDS            rop (fragment): Rop protein, which maintains plasmids at low copy number; rop
   3399..3503    +  promoter       AmpR promoter: bla
   3504..4364    +  CDS            AmpR: β-lactamase; bla; confers resistance to ampicillin, carbenicillin, and related antibiotics
   4535..217     +  rep_origin     ori (across the origin): high-copy-number ColE1/pMB1/pBR322/pUC origin of replication
