[The description below was written by a language model from this plasmid's Addgene catalogue record and pLannotate feature annotations shown in this document.]
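Description:
pSEED-Dendra2 is a pUC19-based, high-copy bacterial cloning plasmid that serves as a template vector for building CRISPR knock-in donors for Drosophila by the SEED/Harvest method. It is propagated in E. coli through the ColE1/pUC origin and selected with ampicillin via the β-lactamase gene and its native promoter. Remnants of the pUC lac region (CAP site, lac promoter and operator, a lacI fragment) lie upstream of the insert, and short bom and rop fragments are also annotated in the backbone. According to the record, the plasmid is designed for Golden Gate assembly with BsmBI. The restriction sites themselves are not annotated, and the homology arms such an assembly would presumably add are not mentioned in the record.

The roughly 2.5 kb payload, the Dendra2 SEED cassette, is organised as a split tag. Two partial coding segments of the photoconvertible green-to-red fluorescent protein Dendra2 (one annotated as Dendra2, the other as Dendra) flank a selectable marker unit. That unit consists of a fragment of the Drosophila hsp70 promoter, a DsRed-Express coding sequence, and SV40-derived sequence including the polyadenylation signal. The combined length of the two fragments suggests that they overlap, forming a direct repeat, although the table does not state this explicitly. In keeping with the associated publication's theme of CRISPR-triggered single-strand annealing, the DsRed marker would allow integration events to be screened. A subsequent cut would then trigger annealing between the repeated Dendra2 segments, removing the marker and leaving a seamless, intact Dendra2 fusion at the target locus. The enhancer elements controlling DsRed expression and the gRNA target sites used for marker excision are not annotated in the feature table.
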