Addgene plasmid #219645: pSEED-Dendra2
Purpose: Permits GoldenGate assembly (BsmBI) of donor plasmids to knock-in Dendra2 using the SEED/Harvest method
Depositing lab: Markus Affolter. Depositing organization: University of Basel. Publication: Seamless knockins in Drosophila via CRISPR-triggered single-strand annealing. Aguilar G, Bauer M, Vigano MA, Schnider ST, Brugger L, Jimenez-Jimenez C, Guerrero I, Affolter M. Dev Cell. 2024 Oct 7;59(19):2672-2686.e5. doi: 10.1016/j.devcel.2024.06.004. Epub 2024 Jul 5. PubMed 38971155.
Backbone
  Vector backbone: pUC19
Growth in bacteria
  Bacterial resistance: Ampicillin, 100 μg/mL
  Growth temperature: 37°C
  Growth strain: DH5alpha
  Copy number: High Copy
Gene/Insert
  Gene/Insert name: Dendra2 SEED Cassette
  Insert size (bp): 2500
Terms and licenses: Academic/Nonprofit Terms; Industry Terms: Not Available to Industry
Depositor comments: Please visit https://doi.org/10.1101/2022.06.17.496589 for bioRxiv preprint.
How to cite: pSEED-Dendra2 was a gift from Markus Affolter (Addgene plasmid # 219645 ; http://n2t.net/addgene:219645 ; RRID:Addgene_219645)
